>Addgene plasmid #199102 | pGL2_170 | addgene full sequence | sequence record 408504 | Addgene NGS Result
GCAAGGAGTTGACATAAGCCTGTTCGGTTCGTAAACTGTAATGCAAGTAGCGTATGCGCTCACGCAACTG
GTCCAGAACCTTGACCGAACGCAGCGGTGGTAACGGCGCAGTGGCGGTTTTCATGGCTTGTTATGACTGT
TTTTTTGTACAGTCTATGCCTCGGGCATCCAAGCAGCAAGCGCGTTACGCCGTGGGTCGATGTTTGATGT
TATGGAGCAGCAACGAATGTTACGCAGCAGCAACGATGTTACGCAGCAGGGCAGTCGCCCTAAAACAAAG
TTAGGTGGCTCAAGTATGGGCATCATTCGCACATGTAGGCTCGGCCCTGACCAAGTCAAATCCATGCGGG
CTGCTCTTGATCTTTTCGGTCGTGAGTTCGGAGACGTAGCCACCTACTCCCAACATCAGCCGGACTCCGA
TTACCTCGGGAACTTGCTCCGTAGTAAGACATTCATCGCGCTTGCTGCCTTCGACCAAGAAGCGGTTGTT
GGCGCTCTCGCGGCTTACGTTCTGCCCAAGTTTGAGCAGCCGCGTAGTGAGATCTATATCTATGATCTCG
CAGTCTCCGGAGAGCACCGGAGGCAGGGCATTGCCACCGCGCTCATCAATCTCCTCAAGCATGAGGCCAA
CGCGCTTGGTGCTTATGTGATCTACGTGCAAGCAGATTACGGTGACGATCCCGCAGTGGCTCTCTATACA
AAGTTGGGCATACGGGAAGAAGTGATGCACTTTGATATCGACCCAAGTACCGCCACCTAAGCTTGAGCGC
ATGCTCGAGTACTTCGCCTGGACCATGCTCGCCGTCGTCTTCGGCTTCCTCCTCTTCGTCAACCTCGCCT
ACGTCCCCCTCGGCCACTGGGCCGAGGCCTTCGCCGGCTTCTTCAAATTTTCAGGGCTGCCGCACCCCAT
CGACTGGGGGCTCGCTATACAGGAGTTGACGGCTAGCTCAGTCCTAGGTACAGTGCTAGCTACTAGGAGG
AAAAAAATGGTGAGTAAGGGTGAAGCCGTGATTAAAGAGTTCATGCGCTTCAAAGTGCATATGGAGGGCT
CAATGAACGGCCATGAATTTGAAATTGAAGGTGAAGGAGAAGGCCGTCCGTATGAGGGCACCCAGACCGC
CAAACTGAAAGTCACAAAGGGTGGCCCGCTGCCGTTTTCGTGGGATATTTTATCCCCTCAATTCATGTAC
GGCAGCCGGGCGTTTATTAAACACCCGGCGGATATCCCGGATTACTATAAGCAATCTTTTCCAGAAGGCT
TTAAATGGGAGCGCGTGATGAATTTTGAAGACGGAGGTGCTGTTACCGTGACCCAGGACACGAGCTTAGA
AGACGGTACCTTGATCTATAAGGTAAAGCTGCGTGGTACCAATTTCCCGCCGGATGGGCCAGTTATGCAG
AAAAAGACTATGGGCTGGGAAGCATCGACGGAGCGTCTTTACCCCGAAGACGGCGTCCTGAAAGGCGATA
TTAAAATGGCCCTGCGACTGAAAGACGGCGGTCGCTACCTTGCAGATTTCAAAACAACGTATAAAGCGAA
AAAACCTGTGCAGATGCCCGGGGCGTACAACGTTGATCGCAAACTAGATATCACTTCACACAACGAAGAT
TACACGGTAGTCGAACAGTATGAACGTAGCGAGGGGCGCCATAGCACCGGAGGCATGGATGAACTCTATA
AATAAGCTTCGCTCGTGCTCGCCGCGACCTTCCTCTTCATGCACCTCTTCGGCATCGGGCTGCACAACGC
TACAGAGGAGCTTTTCCGCTGCATAACCCTGCTTCGGGGTCATTATAGCGATTTTTTCGGTATATCCATC
CTTTTTCGCACGATATACAGGATTTTGCCAAAGGGTTCGTGTAGACTTTCCTTGGTGTATCCAACGGCGT
CAGCCGGGCAGGATAGGTGAAGTAGGCCCACCCGCGAGCGGGTGTTCCTTCTTCACTGTCCCTTATTCGC
ACCTGGCGGTGCTCAACGGGAATCCTGCTCTGCGAGGCTGGCCGTACGCTAGGTATACTTGAGACCACCC
CAGGATACATAGATTACCACAACTCCGAGCCCTTCCACCTAGCGTGCTAACCACGCACGCTATTGTTGTA
TAGGCTAGGTGGAGGCTCAGTGATGATAAGTCTGCGATGGTGGATGCATGTGTCATGGTCATAGCTGTTT
CCTGTGTGAAATTGTTATCCGCTCAGAGGGCACAATCCTATTCCGCGCTATCCGACAATCTCCAAGACAT
TAGGTGGAGTTCAGTTCGGCGTATGGCATATGTCGCTGGAAAGAACATGTGAGCAAAAGGCCAGCAAAAG
GCCAGGAACCGTAAAAAGGCCGCGTTGCTGGCGTTACAGCTGGGCGCGCCCCATGTCAGCCGTTAAGTGT
TCCTGTGTCACTCAAAATTGCTTTGAGAGGCTCTAAGGGCTTCTCAGTGCGTTACATCCCTGGCTTGTTG
TCCACAACCGTTAAACCTTAAAGGCTTTAAAAGCCTTATATATTCTTTTTTTTCTTATAAAACTTAAAAC
CTTAGAGGCTATTTAAGTTGCTGATTTATATTAATTTTATTGTTCAAACATGAGAGCTTAGTACGTGAAA
CATGAGAGCTTAGTACGTTAGCCATGAGAGCTTAGTACGTTAGCCATGAGGGTTTAGTTCGTTAAACATG
AGAGCTTAGTACGTTAAACATGAGAGCTTAGTACGTGAAACATGAGAGCTTAGTACGTACTATCAACAGG
TTGAACTGCTGATCTTCAGATCGGCGCGCCGGCCGGCCGAAGATCCTTTGATCTTTTCTACGGGGTCTGA
CGCTCTATTCAACAAAGCCGCCGTCCCGTCAAGTCAGCGTAAATGGGTAGGGGGCTTCAAATCGTCCCCC
CATACGATATAAGTTGTTACTAGTGCTTGGATTCTCACCAATAAAAAACGCCCGGCGGCAACCGAGCGTT
CTGAACAAATCCAGATGGAGTTCTGAGGTCATTACTGGATCTATCAACAGGAGTCCAAGCGAGCTCGATA
TCAAATTACGCCCCGCCCTGCCACTCATCGCAGTACTGTTGTAATTCATTAAGCATTCTGCCGACATGGA
AGCCATCACAAACGGCATGATGAACCTGAATCGCCAGCGGCATCAGCACCTTGTCGCCTTGCGTATAATA
TTTGCCCATGGTGAAAACGGGGGCGAAGAAGTTGTCCATATTGGCCACGTTTAAATCAAAACTGGTGAAA
CTCACCCAGGGATTGGCTGAGACGAAAAACATATTCTCAATAAACCCTTTAGGGAAATAGGCCAGGTTTT
CACCGTAACACGCCACATCTTGCGAATATATGTGTAGAAACTGCCGGAAATCGTCGTGGTATTCACTCCA
GAGCGATGAAAACGTTTCAGTTTGCTCATGGAAAACGGTGTAACAAGGGTGAACACTATCCCATATCACC
AGCTCACCGTCTTTCATTGCCATACGAAATTCCGGATGAGCATTCATCAGGCGGGCAAGAATGTGAATAA
AGGCCGGATAAAACTTGTGCTTATTTTTCTTTACGGTCTTTAAAAAGGCCGTAATATCCAGCTGAACGGT
CTGGTTATAGGTACATTGAGCAACTGACTGAAATGCCTCAAAATGTTCTTTACGATGCCATTGGGATATA
TCAACGGTGGTATATCCAGTGATTTTTTTCTCCATTTTAGCTTCCTTAGCTCCTGAAAATCTCGATAACT
CAAAAAATACGCCCGGTAGTGATCTTATTTCATTATGGTGAAAGTTGGAACCTCTTACGTGCCGATCAAC
GTCTCATTGATACCTGAAACAAAACCCATCGTACGGCCAAGGAAGTCTCCAATAACTGTGATCCACCACA
AGCGCCAGGGTTTTCCCAGTCACGACGTTGTAAAACGACGGCCAGTCATGCATAATCCGCACGCATCTGG
AATAAGGAAGTGCCATTCCGCCTGACCTTAGCGTGCGAACAGCACGCTATTGTTGTATCATTACTCGCAT
CCATTCTCAGGCTGTCTCGTCTCGTCTCCGAGGTCTCAGGAGAATGAGTCAGGGTCACGCGTAGGACGCG
TCGAGTAGGGTTAAACTAATTGCCGGGCATGGTTCCGCAGCCACACGCCGTGTGAAGCTGGGGAGGATCG
AGCGGCATTTCATTCAGGCACGTACCACCGAGGCGCTACAAGTCGCCAGAGAGCGCGGCAAGACGCTCGG
GCGACCCAAGGGCAGCAAATCGAGCGCCTTGAAGCTGGACAGCCGTATTGATGAAGTACAGGCATACGTG
AACCTTGGCTTGCCGCAAAGTCGCGCAGCCGAGTTGTTAGGCGTCAGCCCTCACACCTTGCGCCTGTTCA
TCAAACGCCGGAACATCAAACCCACAAACACTAGACCAACCATCACCATGCCGGGGAGGGAACAACATGC
CTAAGAACAACAAAGCCCCCGGCCATCGTATCAACGAGATCATCAAGACGAGCCTCGCGCTCGAAATGGA
GGATGCCCGCGAAGCTGGCTTAGTCGGCTACATGGCCCGTTGCCTTGTGCAAGCGACCATGCCCCACACC
GACCCCAAGACCAGCTACTTTGAGCGCACCAATGGCATCGTCACCTTGTCGATCATGGGCAAGCCGAGCA
TCGGCCTGCCCTACGGTTCTATGCCGCGCACCTTGCTTGCTTGGATATGCACCGAGGCCGTGCGAACGAA
AGACCCCGTGTTGAACCTTGGCCGGTCGCAATCGGAATTTCTACAAAGGCTCGGAATGCACACCGATGGC
CGTTACACGGCCACCCTTCGCAATCAGGCGCAACGCCTGTTTTCATCCATGATTTCGCTTGCCGGCGAGC
AAGGCAATGACTTCGGCATTGAGAACGTCGTCATTGCCAAGCGCGCTTTTCTATTCTGGAATCCCAAGCG
GCCAGAAGATCGGGCGCTATGGGATAGCACCCTCACCCTCACAGGCGATTTCTTCGAGGAAGTCACCCGC
TCACCGGTTCCTATCCGAATCGACTACCTGCATGCCTTGCGGCAGTCTCCGCTTGCGATGGACATTTACA
CGTGGCTGACCTATCGCGTGTTCCTGTTGCGGGCCAAGGGCCGCCCCTTCGTGCAAATCCCTTGGGTCGC
CCTGCAAGCGCAATTCGGCTCATCCTATGGCAGCCGCGCACGCAACTCGCCCGAACTGGACGATAAGGCC
CGAGAGCGGGCAGAGCGGGCAGCACTCGCCAGCTTCAAATACAACTTCAAAAAGCGCCTACGCGAAGTGT
TGATTGTCTATCCCGAGGCAAGCGACTGCATCGAAGATGACGGCGAATGCCTGCGCATCAAATCCACACG
CCTGCATGTCACCCGCGCACCCGGCAAGGGCGCTCGCATCGGCCCCCCTCCGACTTGACCAGGCCAACGC
TACGCTTGGCTTGGTCAAGCCTTCCCATCCAACAGCCCGCCGTCGAGCGGGCTTTTTTATCCCCGGAAGC
CTGTGGATAGAGGGTAGTTATCCACGTGAAACCGCTAATGCCCCGCAAAGCCTTGATTCACGGGGCTTTC
CGGCCCGCTCCAAAAACTATCCACGTGAAATCGCTAATCAGGGTACGTGAAATCGCTAATCGGAGTACGT
GAAATCGCTAATAAGGTCACGTGAAATCGCTAATCAAAAAGGCACGTGAGAACGCTAATAGCCCTTTCAG
ATCAACAGCTTGCAAACACCCCTCGCTCCGGCAAGTAGTTACAGCAAGTAGTATGTTCAATTAGCTTTTC
AATTATGAATATATATATCAATTATTGGTCGCCCTTGGCTTGTGGACAATGCGCTACGCGCACCGGCTCC
GCCCGTGGACAACCGCAAGCGGTTGCCCACCGTCGAGCGCCCGCTA
Features (pLannotate 1.2.2; 12 found; start..end, strand, type, name):
      9..37      +  promoter       Pc promoter: intI1 (promoter lies within the coding sequence); class 1 integron promoter
    227..760     +  CDS            GmR: gentamycin acetyltransferase; aacC1; confers resistance to gentamycin
    936..960     +  promoter       J23119(SpeI) promoter (fragment): bacterial promoter (Registry of Standard Biological Parts BBa J23119) modified to end with an SpeI site
    987..1682    +  CDS            mScarlet-I: mScarlet-I is a basic (constitutively fluorescent) red fluorescent protein published in 2016, derived from synthetic construct. It is reported to be a rapidly-maturing monomer with moderate acid sensitivity.
   1896..2004    +  oriT           oriT: incP origin of transfer
   2364..2752    -  rep_origin     R6K γ ori: γ replication origin from E. coli plasmid R6K; requires the R6K initiator protein pi for replication
   2901..2995    -  terminator     lambda t0 terminator: transcription terminator from phage lambda
   3019..3675    -  CDS            cat: CAT_ECOLX - Experimental evidence at protein level: Swiss-Prot protein existence level 1. This enzyme is an effector of chloramphenicol resistance in bacteria. From Escherichia coli. This protein is used as a marker in many commonly used cloning vectors, such as pACYC184.
   3676..3778    -  promoter       cat promoter: promoter of the E. coli cat gene encoding chloramphenicol acetyltransferase
   3853..3896    -  CDS            lacZα (fragment): LacZα fragment of β-galactosidase; lacZ fragment
   4407..5378    +  CDS            RepA: replication protein of plasmid pSa; repA
   5415..5850    +  rep_origin     pSa ori: origin of replication from bacterial plasmid pSa
