[The description below was written by a language model from this plasmid's Addgene catalogue record and pLannotate feature annotations shown in this document.]
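Description:
pGL2_170 is a synthetic-biology "Level 2" assembled plasmid of 5,856 nt, built as one member of a barcoded collection for testing which origins of replication function in non-model bacteria. No conventional backbone is recorded. For propagation in E. coli it relies on the R6K γ origin, which fires only when the pi initiator protein is supplied in trans. This explains the pir-116 host strain, in which the plasmid is maintained at high copy. Selection in this host uses chloramphenicol, through a cat gene with its own promoter and a lambda t0 terminator, together with gentamicin. A short lacZα fragment next to the cat cassette appears to be a leftover of the cloning scheme.

The payload is the candidate replicon under test: the pSa origin together with its RepA replication protein gene. According to the catalogue it is paired with NGS barcode 16, although the barcode is not annotated in the feature table. Because R6K γ is inactive in recipients lacking pi, maintenance in a new host depends on the pSa replicon, and the barcode allows that origin to be identified by sequencing when many such plasmids are pooled. An incP oriT allows the plasmid to be mobilised by conjugation from a donor that provides the transfer functions. Recipients can be selected through the gentamicin acetyltransferase gene (aacC1), which lies downstream of a class 1 integron Pc promoter. They can also be scored visually through the monomeric red fluorescent protein mScarlet-I, which lies downstream of a J23119-derived constitutive bacterial promoter.
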