Addgene plasmid #199102: pGL2_170
Purpose: Level 2 plasmid, barcoded ORI with gentamicin resistance cassette and mScarlet-I reporter
Depositing lab: Charlie Gilbert & Nili Ostrov & Cultivarium Tools. Depositing organization: Cultivarium, Convergent Research. Publication: A scalable framework for high-throughput identification of functional origins of replication in non-model bacteria. Gilbert C, Brumwell SL, Crits-Christoph A, Kang SC, Martin-Moldes Z, Alsharif W, Esmurria A, Nguyen M-A, Lee HH, Ostrov N. bioRxiv 2023.05.19.541510 10.1101/2023.05.19.541510.
Backbone
  Vector backbone: n/a
  Vector type: Synthetic Biology
Growth in bacteria
  Bacterial resistance: Chloramphenicol and Gentamicin, 25 & 10 μg/mL
  Growth temperature: 37°C
  Growth strain: E. coli pir-116
  Copy number: High Copy
Gene/Insert
  Gene/Insert name: pSa ORI plus NGS barcode 16, gentamicin resistance cassette, mScarlet-I cassette, oriT
  Species: Synthetic
  Cloning method: Unknown
Terms and licenses: Academic/Nonprofit Terms; Industry Terms: Not Available to Industry
How to cite: pGL2_170 was a gift from Charlie Gilbert & Nili Ostrov & Cultivarium Tools (Addgene plasmid # 199102 ; http://n2t.net/addgene:199102 ; RRID:Addgene_199102)
